>Addgene plasmid #13128 | pc3XB-ZF29 | depositor full sequence | sequence record 7477 | Author sequence
GACGGATCGGGAGATCTCCCGATCCCCTATGGTGCACTCTCAGTACAATCTGCTCTGATGCCGCATAGTT
AAGCCAGTATCTGCTCCCTGCTTGTGTGTTGGAGGTCGCTGAGTAGTGCGCGAGCAAAATTTAAGCTACA
ACAAGGCAAGGCTTGACCGACAATTGCATGAAGAATCTGCTTAGGGTTAGGCGTTTTGCGCTGCTTCGCG
ATGTACGGGCCAGATATACGCGTTGACATTGATTATTGACTAGTTATTAATAGTAATCAATTACGGGGTC
ATTAGTTCATAGCCCATATATGGAGTTCCGCGTTACATAACTTACGGTAAATGGCCCGCCTGGCTGACCG
CCCAACGACCCCCGCCCATTGACGTCAATAATGACGTATGTTCCCATAGTAACGCCAATAGGGACTTTCC
ATTGACGTCAATGGGTGGAGTATTTACGGTAAACTGCCCACTTGGCAGTACATCAAGTGTATCATATGCC
AAGTACGCCCCCTATTGACGTCAATGACGGTAAATGGCCCGCCTGGCATTATGCCCAGTACATGACCTTA
TGGGACTTTCCTACTTGGCAGTACATCTACGTATTAGTCATCGCTATTACCATGGTGATGCGGTTTTGGC
AGTACATCAATGGGCGTGGATAGCGGTTTGACTCACGGGGATTTCCAAGTCTCCACCCCATTGACGTCAA
TGGGAGTTTGTTTTGGCACCAAAATCAACGGGACTTTCCAAAATGTCGTAACAACTCCGCCCCATTGACG
CAAATGGGCGGTAGGCGTGTACGGTGGGAGGTCTATATAAGCAGAGCTCTCTGGCTAACTAGAGAACCCA
CTGCTTACTGGCTTATCGAAATTAATACGACTCACTATAGGGAGACCCAAGCTGGCTAGCGTTTAAACGG
GCCCTCTAGACCCGGGGAGCGGCCATTTATGTGTACCTGGTCATACTGTGGGAAACGCTTCACACAAAGC
GGTGCCCTTGCTCGTCACAAACGTACACACACCGGTGGATCCTCTGCACAGTAGTAAGCTTAAGTTTAAA
CCGCTGATCAGCCTCGACTGTGCCTTCTAGTTGCCAGCCATCTGTTGTTTGCCCCTCCCCCGTGCCTTCC
TTGACCCTGGAAGGTGCCACTCCCACTGTCCTTTCCTAATAAAATGAGGAAATTGCATCGCATTGTCTGA
GTAGGTGTCATTCTATTCTGGGGGGTGGGGTGGGGCAGGACAGCAAGGGGGAGGATTGGGAAGACAATAG
CAGGCATGCTGGGGATGCGGTGGGCTCTATGGCTTCTGAGGCGGAAAGAACCAGCTGGGGCTCTAGGGGG
TATCCCC
[124 nt withheld, positions 1338-1461]
C
[91 nt withheld, positions 1463-1553]
A
[49 nt withheld, positions 1555-1603]
CCTTTGACGTTGGAGTCCACGTTCTTT
[37 nt withheld, positions 1631-1667]
ACCCTATCTCGGTCTATTCTTTTGATTTATAAGGGATTTTGCCGATTTCGGCCTATTGGTTAAAAAATGA
GCTGATTTAACAAAAATTTAACGCGAATTAATTCTGTGGAATGTGTGTCAGTTAGGGTGTGGAAAGTCCC
CAGGCTCCCCAGCAGGCAGAAGTATGCAAAGCATGCATCTCAATTAGTCAGCAACCAGGTGTGGAAAGTC
CCCAGGCTCCCCAGCAGGCAGAAGTATGCAAAGCATGCATCTCAATTAGTCAGCAACCATAGTCCCGCCC
CTAACTCCGCCCATCCCGCCCCTAACTCCGCCCAGTTCCGCCCATTCTCCGCCCCATGGCTGACTAATTT
TTTTTATTTATGCAGAGGCCGAGGCCGCCTCTGCCTCTGAGCTATTCCAGAAGTAGTGAGGAGGCTTTTT
TGGAGGCCTAGGCTTTTGCAAAAAGCTCCCGGCCGGGAGCTTGTATATCCATTTTCGGATCTGATCAAGA
GACAGGATGAGGATCGTTTCGCATGATTGAACAAGATGGATTGCACGCAGGTTCTCCGGCCGCTTGGGTG
GAGAGGCTATTCGGCTATGACTGGGCACAACAGACAATCGGCTGCTCTGATGCCGCCGTGTTCCGGCTGT
CAGCGCAGGGGCGCCCGGTTCTTTTTGTCAAGACCGACCTGTCCGGTGCCCTGAATGAACTGCAGGACGA
GGCAGCGCGGCTATCGTGGCTGGCCACGACGGGCGTTCCTTGCGCAGCTGTGCTCGACGTTGTCACTGAA
GCGGGAAGGGACTGGCTGCTATTGGGCGAAGTGCCGGGGCAGGATCTCCTGTCATCTCACCTTGCTCCTG
CCGAGAAAGTATCCATCATGGCTGATGCAATGCGGCGGCTGCATACGCTTGATCCGGCTACCTGCCCATT
CGACCACCAAGCGAAACATCGCATCGAGCGAGCACGTACTCGGATGGAAGCCGGTCTTGTCGATCAGGAT
GATCTGGACGAAGAGCATCAGGGGCTCGCGCCAGCCGAACTGTTCGCCAGGCTCAAGGCGCGCATGCCCG
ACGGCGAGGATCTCGTCGTGACCCATGGCGATGCCTGCTTGCCGAATATCATGGTGGAAAATGGCCGCTT
TTCTGGATTCATCGACTGTGGCCGGCTGGGTGTGGCGGACCGCTATCAGGACATAGCGTTGGCTACCCGT
GATATTGCTGAAGAGCTTGGCGGCGAATGGGCTGACCGCTTCCTCGTGCTTTACGGTATCGCCGCTCCCG
ATTCGCAGCGCATCGCCTTCTATCGCCTTCTTGACGAGTTCTTCTGAGCGGGACTCTGGGGTTCGAAATG
ACCGACCAAGCGACGCCCAACCTGCCATCACGAGATTTCGATTCCACCGCCGCCTTCTATGAAAGGTTGG
GCTTCGGAATCGTTTTCCGGGACGCCGGCTGGATGATCCTCCAGCGCGGGGATCTCATGCTGGAGTTCTT
CGCCCACCCCAACTTGTTTATTGCAGCTTATAATGGTTACAAATAAAGCAATAGCATCACAAATTTCACA
AATAAAGCATTTTTTTCACTGCATTCTAGTTGTGGTTTGTCCAAACTCATCAATGTATCTTATCATGTCT
GTATACCGTCGACCTCTAGCTAGAGCTTGGCGTAATCATGGTCATAGCTGTTTCCTGTGTGAAATTGTTA
TCCGCTCACAATTCCACACAACATACGAGCCGGAAGCATAAAGTGTAAAGCCTGGGGTGCCTAATGAGTG
AGCTAACTCACATTAATTGCGTTGCGCTCACTGCCCGCTTTCCAGTCGGGAAACCTGTCGTGCCAGCTGC
ATTAATGAATCGGCCAACGCGCGGGGAGAGGCGGTTTGCGTATTGGGCGCTCTTCCGCTTCCTCGCTCAC
TGACTCGCTGCGCTCGGTCGTTCGGCTGCGGCGAGCGGTATCAGCTCACTCAAAGGCGGTAATACGGTTA
TCCACAGAATCAGGGGATAACGCAGGAAAGAACATGTGAGCAAAAGGCCAGCAAAAGGCCAGGAACCGTA
AAAAGGCCGCGTTGCTGGCGTTTTTCCATAGGCTCCGCCCCCCTGACGAGCATCACAAAAATCGACGCTC
AAGTCAGAGGTGGCGAAACCCGACAGGACTATAAAGATACCAGGCGTTTCCCCCTGGAAGCTCCCTCGTG
CGCTCTCCTGTTCCGACCCTGCCGCTTACCGGATACCTGTCCGCCTTTCTCCCTTCGGGAAGCGTGGCGC
TTTCTCATAGCTCACGCTGTAGGTATCTCAGTTCGGTGTAGGTCGTTCGCTCCAAGCTGGGCTGTGTGCA
CGAACCCCCCGTTCAGCCCGACCGCTGCGCCTTATCCGGTAACTATCGTCTTGAGTCCAACCCGGTAAGA
CACGACTTATCGCCACTGGCAGCAGCCACTGGTAACAGGATTAGCAGAGCGAGGTATGTAGGCGGTGCTA
CAGAGTTCTTGAAGTGGTGGCCTAACTACGGCTACACTAGAAGAACAGTATTTGGTATCTGCGCTCTGCT
GAAGCCAGTTACCTTCGGAAAAAGAGTTGGTAGCTCTTGATCCGGCAAACAAACCACCGCTGGTAGCGGT
TTTTTTGTTTGCAAGCAGCAGATTACGCGCAGAAAAAAAGGATCTCAAGAAGATCCTTTGATCTTTTCTA
CGGGGTCTGACGCTCAGTGGAACGAAAACTCACGTTAAGGGATTTTGGTCATGAGATTATCAAAAAGGAT
CTTCACCTAGATCCTTTTAAATTAAAAATGAAGTTTTAAATCAATCTAAAGTATATATGAGTAAACTTGG
TCTGACAGTTACCAATGCTTAATCAGTGAGGCACCTATCTCAGCGATCTGTCTATTTCGTTCATCCATAG
TTGCCTGACTCCCCGTCGTGTAGATAACTACGATACGGGAGGGCTTACCATCTGGCCCCAGTGCTGCAAT
GATACCGCGAGACCCACGCTCACCGGCTCCAGATTTATCAGCAATAAACCAGCCAGCCGGAAGGGCCGAG
CGCAGAAGTGGTCCTGCAACTTTATCCGCCTCCATCCAGTCTATTAATTGTTGCCGGGAAGCTAGAGTAA
GTAGTTCGCCAGTTAATAGTTTGCGCAACGTTGTTGCCATTGCTACAGGCATCGTGGTGTCACGCTCGTC
GTTTGGTATGGCTTCATTCAGCTCCGGTTCCCAACGATCAAGGCGAGTTACATGATCCCCCATGTTGTGC
AAAAAAGCGGTTAGCTCCTTCGGTCCTCCGATCGTTGTCAGAAGTAAGTTGGCCGCAGTGTTATCACTCA
TGGTTATGGCAGCACTGCATAATTCTCTTACTGTCATGCCATCCGTAAGATGCTTTTCTGTGACTGGTGA
GTACTCAACCAAGTCATTCTGAGAATAGTGTATGCGGCGACCGAGTTGCTCTTGCCCGGCGTCAATACGG
GATAATACCGCGCCACATAGCAGAACTTTAAAAGTGCTCATCATTGGAAAACGTTCTTCGGGGCGAAAAC
TCTCAAGGATCTTACCGCTGTTGAGATCCAGTTCGATGTAACCCACTCGTGCACCCAACTGATCTTCAGC
ATCTTTTACTTTCACCAGCGTTTCTGGGTGAGCAAAAACAGGAAGGCAAAATGCCGCAAAAAAGGGAATA
AGGGCGACACGGAAATGTTGAATACTCATACTCTTCCTTTTTCAATATTATTGAAGCATTTATCAGGGTT
ATTGTCTCATGAGCGGATACATATTTGAATGTATTTAGAAAAATAAACAAATAGGGGTTCCGCGCACATT
TCCCCGAAAAGTGCCACCTGACGTC
Features (pLannotate 1.2.2; 19 found; start..end, strand, type, name):
     28..80      -  misc_feature   bom (fragment): basis of mobility region from pBR322
    235..614     +  enhancer       CMV enhancer: human cytomegalovirus immediate early enhancer
    615..818     +  promoter       CMV promoter: human cytomegalovirus (CMV) immediate early promoter
    814..847     +  LTR            5' LTR (truncated) (fragment): truncated 5' long terminal repeat (LTR) from HIV-1
    863..881     +  promoter       T7 promoter: promoter for bacteriophage T7 RNA polymerase
   1068..1292    +  polyA_signal   bGH poly(A) signal: bovine growth hormone polyadenylation signal
   1296..1317    +  promoter       SV40 promoter (fragment): SV40 enhancer and early promoter
   1338..1766    +  rep_origin     f1 ori (sequence partly withheld): f1 bacteriophage origin of replication; arrow indicates direction of (+) strand synthesis
   1780..2109    +  promoter       SV40 promoter: SV40 enhancer and early promoter
   2180..2971    +  CDS            neo: KKA2_KLEPN - Also known as kan, nptII. Experimental evidence at protein level: Swiss-Prot protein existence level 1. Resistance to kanamycin, neomycin, paromomycin, ribostamycin, butirosin and gentamicin B. From Klebsiella pneumoniae.
   2995..3153    +  CDS            ble (fragment): BLE_KLEPN - Experimental evidence at protein level: Swiss-Prot protein existence level 1. Binding protein with a strong affinity to the bleomycin family of antibiotics. Binds to CL990; an antimitotic-antibiotic compound. From Klebsiella pneumoniae.
   3148..3269    +  polyA_signal   SV40 poly(A) signal: SV40 polyadenylation signal
   3342..3358    -  protein_bind   lac operator: The lac repressor binds to the lac operator to inhibit transcription in E. coli. This inhibition can be relieved by adding lactose or isopropyl-β-D-thiogalactopyranoside (IPTG). lac repressor encoded by lacI
   3366..3396    -  promoter       lac promoter: promoter for the E. coli lac operon
   3411..3432    -  protein_bind   CAP binding site: CAP binding activates transcription in the presence of cAMP. E. coli catabolite activator protein
   3445..3537    -  CDS            lacI (fragment): lac repressor; lacI; The lac repressor binds to the lac operator to inhibit transcription in E. coli. This inhibition can be relieved by adding lactose or isopropyl-β-D-thiogalactopyranoside (IPTG).
   3720..4305    -  rep_origin     ori: high-copy-number ColE1/pMB1/pBR322/pUC origin of replication
   4476..5336    -  CDS            AmpR: β-lactamase; bla; confers resistance to ampicillin, carbenicillin, and related antibiotics
   5337..5441    -  promoter       AmpR promoter: bla
