[The description below was written by a language model from this plasmid's Addgene catalogue record and pLannotate feature annotations shown in this document.]
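Description:
pc3XB-ZF29 is a mammalian expression-type plasmid built on pc3XB, a modified version of Invitrogen's pcDNA3, and it belongs to the Zinc Finger Consortium Modular Assembly Kit v1.0. Its payload is a very small insert of about 90 bp that encodes a single zinc finger module, ZF29. According to the depositor, this module is derived from the Sangamo module set and recognises the DNA triplet GTA. The insert lies between XbaI and BamHI sites, both of which are preserved. This fits its role as an archived building block that can be excised and joined with other finger modules to build multi-finger arrays, as in the modular assembly approach for engineering zinc finger nucleases described in the associated publication.

The annotated sequence of roughly 5.5 kb shows the usual pcDNA3 architecture. A CMV enhancer and promoter, followed by a T7 promoter, lie upstream of the cloning region, and a bGH polyadenylation signal lies downstream. The finger module itself was not annotated by the automated tool, but it would fall in the gap between the T7 promoter and the bGH signal. An SV40 promoter drives the neomycin phosphotransferase gene, terminated by an SV40 poly(A) signal, which allows G418 selection in mammalian cells. Propagation in E. coli depends on a high-copy ColE1/pUC-type origin and ampicillin resistance from bla under its own promoter, and an f1 origin is also present. The short HIV-1 LTR, ble, lacI and bom fragments in the table are probably backbone remnants or incidental matches rather than functional elements.
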