>Addgene plasmid #13128 | pc3XB-ZF29 | addgene partial sequence | sequence record 19512 | CMV-F 5'-CGCAAATGGGCGGTAGGCGTG-3'
AGCTCTCTGGCTACTAGAGAACCACTGCTTACTGGCTTATCGAAATTAATACGACTCACTATAGGGAGAC
CCAAGCTGGCTAGCGTTTAAACGGGCCCTCTAGACCCGGGGAGCGGCCATTTATGTGTACCTGGTCATAC
TGTGGGAAACGCTTCACACAAAGCGGTGCCCTTGCTCGTCACAAACGTACACACACCGGTGGATCCTCTG
CACAGTAGTAAGCTTAAGTTTAAACCGCTGATCAGCCTCGACTGTGCCTTCTAGTTGCCAGCCATCTGTT
GTTTGCCCCTCCCCCGTGCCTTCCTTGACCCTGGAAGGTGCCACTCCCACTGTCCTTTCCTAATAAAATG
AGGAAATTGCATCGCATTGTCTGAGTAGGTGTCATTCTATTCTGGGGGGTGGGGTGGGGCAGGACAGCAA
GGGGGAGGATTGGGAAGACAATAGCAGGCATGCTGGGGATGCGGTGGGCTCTATGGCTTCTGAGGCGGAA
AGAACCAGCTGGGGCTCTAGGGGGTATCCCC
[124 nt withheld, positions 522-645]
CG
