Addgene plasmid #13128: pc3XB-ZF29
Depositing lab: Keith Joung. Depositing organization: Massachusetts General Hospital. Publication: Standardized reagents and protocols for engineering zinc finger nucleases by modular assembly. Wright DA, Thibodeau-Beganny S, Sander JD, Winfrey RJ, Hirsh AS, Eichtinger M, Fu F, Porteus MH, Dobbs D, Voytas DF, Joung JK. Nat Protoc. 2006;1(3):1637-52. doi: 10.1038/nprot.2006.259 PubMed 17406455.
Backbone
  Vector backbone: pc3XB
  Backbone manufacturer: Modified Invitrogen pcDNA3
  Backbone size w/o insert (bp): 5400
  Vector type: Mammalian Expression
  Selectable markers: Neomycin (select with G418)
Growth in bacteria
  Bacterial resistance: Ampicillin, 100 μg/mL
  Growth temperature: 37°C
  Growth strain: XL1 Blue
  Copy number: High Copy
Gene/Insert
  Gene/Insert name: ZF29
  Insert size (bp): 90
  Cloning method: Restriction Enzyme; 5′ cloning site XbaI (not destroyed); 3′ cloning site BamHI (not destroyed)
  Sequencing primers: 5′ T7
Terms and licenses: Academic/Nonprofit Terms; Industry Terms: Not Available to Industry
Depositor comments: Part of the Zinc Finger Consortium Modular Assembly Kit v1.0. Finger protein sequence: PGERPFMCTWSYCGKRFTQSGALARHKRTH. Target DNA sequence: GTA. This zinc finger is derived from the Sangamo module set.
How to cite: pc3XB-ZF29 was a gift from Keith Joung (Addgene plasmid # 13128 ; http://n2t.net/addgene:13128 ; RRID:Addgene_13128)
